Addgene plasmid #223475: pEY128
Purpose: sro-1 fluorescent neural reporter driving nuclear mNeptune2.5 expression (refer to NeuroPAL paper for expression)
Depositing lab: Oliver Hobert & Eviatar Yemini. Depositing organization: Columbia University. Publication: NeuroPAL: A Multicolor Atlas for Whole-Brain Neuronal Identification in C. elegans. Yemini E, Lin A, Nejatbakhsh A, Varol E, Sun R, Mena GE, Samuel ADT, Paninski L, Venkatachalam V, Hobert O. Cell. 2021 Jan 7;184(1):272-288.e11. doi: 10.1016/j.cell.2020.12.012. Epub 2020 Dec 29. PubMed 33378642.
Backbone
  Vector backbone: pPD95.62
  Vector type: Worm Expression
Growth in bacteria
  Bacterial resistance: Ampicillin, 100 μg/mL
  Growth temperature: 37°C
  Growth strain: DH5alpha
  Copy number: Unknown
Gene/Insert
  Gene/Insert name: sro-1
  Species: C. elegans (nematode)
  Entrez Gene: sro-1 (a.k.a. CELE_D1022.6)
  Cloning method: Gibson Cloning
Terms and licenses: Academic/Nonprofit Terms; Industry Terms: Not Available to Industry
How to cite: pEY128 was a gift from Oliver Hobert & Eviatar Yemini (Addgene plasmid # 223475 ; http://n2t.net/addgene:223475 ; RRID:Addgene_223475)
