[The description below was written by a language model from this plasmid's Addgene catalogue record and pLannotate feature annotations shown in this document.]
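Description:
pEY128 is a C. elegans expression plasmid built on the pPD95.62 backbone, one of the standard worm reporter vectors, and made as one of the reporter components for the NeuroPAL multicolor neuronal identification system. In E. coli it is maintained through a high-copy ColE1/pUC-type origin and selected with ampicillin via the bla (AmpR) gene and its promoter. The 6,012-nt sequence also carries typical pUC-derived remnants: a lac promoter, operator and CAP binding site, small lacI, lacZα, rop and bom fragments, and a piece of the pUC multiple cloning site. None of these has a role in worm expression.

The payload is a transcriptional reporter in which sro-1 regulatory sequence from C. elegans, inserted by Gibson assembly, drives the far-red fluorescent protein mNeptune2.5. The feature table does not annotate the sro-1 element itself. It presumably lies in the unannotated stretch upstream of the fluorophore coding sequence, but its exact boundaries are not stated in the record. The catalogue describes the reporter as nuclear, yet no nuclear localization signal is annotated. The short segment just upstream of mNeptune2.5 that matched worm-optimized mEGFP is probably leftover backbone leader sequence rather than a functional GFP. The aex-5 fragment downstream of the reporter may reflect genomic sequence associated with the backbone's 3' region, though the record does not annotate a 3' UTR.

The construct is used to label the nuclei of the specific neurons in which sro-1 is active. The record refers to the NeuroPAL study for the expression pattern, where combinations of such reporters give neurons distinguishable color codes for whole-brain identification.
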