Features (pLannotate 1.2.2; 14 found; start..end, strand, type, name):
    152..169     -  misc_feature   MCS (fragment): pUC18/19 multiple cloning site
   1637..1655    -  CDS            lacZα (fragment): LacZα fragment of β-galactosidase; lacZ fragment
   1810..1860    +  CDS            mEGFP (fragment): monomeric enhanced GFP, optimized with synthetic introns for expression in C. elegans
   1867..2697    +  CDS            mNeptune2.5: mNeptune2.5 is a basic (constitutively fluorescent) red fluorescent protein published in 2014, derived from Entacmaea quadricolor. It is reported to be a rapidly-maturing monomer with moderate acid sensitivity.
   3294..3446    +  CDS            aex-5 (fragment): AEX5_CAEEL - Also known as kpc-3 From Caenorhabditis elegans.
   3574..3609    +  CDS            rop (fragment): Rop protein, which maintains plasmids at low copy number; rop
   3711..3810    +  misc_feature   bom (fragment): basis of mobility region from pBR322
   3908..4012    +  promoter       AmpR promoter: bla
   4013..4873    +  CDS            AmpR: β-lactamase; bla; confers resistance to ampicillin, carbenicillin, and related antibiotics
   5044..5632    +  rep_origin     ori: high-copy-number ColE1/pMB1/pBR322/pUC origin of replication
   5815..5907    +  CDS            lacI (fragment): lac repressor; lacI; The lac repressor binds to the lac operator to inhibit transcription in E. coli. This inhibition can be relieved by adding lactose or isopropyl-β-D-thiogalactopyranoside (IPTG).
   5920..5941    +  protein_bind   CAP binding site: CAP binding activates transcription in the presence of cAMP. E. coli catabolite activator protein
   5956..5986    +  promoter       lac promoter: promoter for the E. coli lac operon
   5994..6010    +  protein_bind   lac operator: The lac repressor binds to the lac operator to inhibit transcription in E. coli. This inhibition can be relieved by adding lactose or isopropyl-β-D-thiogalactopyranoside (IPTG). lac repressor encoded by lacI
>Addgene plasmid #223475 | pEY128 | addgene full sequence | sequence record 442640 | Addgene NGS Result
TCACACAGGAAACAGCTATGACCATGATTACGCCAAGCTGTAAGTTTAAACATGATCTTACTAACTAACT
ATTCTCATTTAAATTTTCAGAGCTTAAAAATGGCTGAAATCACTCACAACGATGGATACGCTAACAACTT
GGAAATGAAATAAGCTTGCATGCCTGCAGAAATTGGGTGGAAGAGATCACTTGTCTTTTCTCTTCTTTTT
TTCTCACTTCTATTTTTGTTATGATTCTATTTTTTTCCTTTCTTCCTTCTCCTTAAAATCATTTTTCCAG
ATTATCTAAATTTATTCACTCCACTTGTTGTTTTCATGTTCCATCCTTCTTTTTCAGATCTACTCGAGTT
TCTAATCATCTTCATCCTCTATACTCTCTAGATTTATCCCTCCCATCAAGAAAAAGAAGCAAAAAAGAGA
GAACGGAAATCCATGAAAATAGTTCAAATCCATCATCATCCTTCCATTTTCGGCTAGCTCTTGGTTTTAC
GTGTGTGTGTGTGTGTGAGTCGACTTTCATTCCTGCACACAAAATAAATGAGAAACTGGAGATGAGGAAT
TGTAAAATGCGCGAACCTAAATTGATAGATGAGGCCTACAGAATAGATGAGTGAAGGTGAAGAATGAACC
CGAAAATTGGATTTAAAAAATGAACAATGAGAAAGAAAAATATTCCAAGATTGATTGGCAGAGGCTTTTC
CCACTACATTTTGCAGAATTGTATTTCTTTTCGCATGACTAGAATCTAGCTCCAGAAGTTTGCAAGTTAC
ACAGCAATTAAGTTTTATGTGGGAATAAATTGCAGGCGCAGTTAGGGTATTAAAACCACGAACACAGCAG
TAAGAGATATAATAGTTCTTTGGAGAAGAAAAACGTTTACCGTATTTCCTCTATTAGTCTTGCATGCAAG
ACTAATTTTCAATTGGTCCGTAGGGGTGTTTAAACAACAAAAAACCTTTTCCAATATTTCATCAATTATT
TGAACGCTTTTGATCAAAAACTCGAGTTCAATTTACCCAGAAATGGGCCAATTTATTAACGTTGCAGCCT
CTATGCAAGATATTGCTGGACTGGGAAAAAGTCGGGTGCAAGACTATTAGAGACTGCTGCAAGACTAATA
GAGGAAATACGGTAATTATTAAATAATTTAATGTTAATGTTCTGGATAAATTCTGTGATCACTGCATATC
GTAGGCACAAAACATCTTCCTAAAAAAGCAAAGTAAACCTACCTCAAGTCTACAATCAAGGTGTTGGCAA
AATTATCCAAGTCCTGACGGAACTTATTTCCTACTCGCCACAAGCTTACACTTCCAACAATATTCAAAAA
CATCATTACATTTTGACAGACACCTCAAAACATCTGAAATTTATAGTTCACTTCAATGTATAGTTGTCTG
AGAACGCGGAAACAGCAAACACTTCTACTCTTCTTGAGCAAGTTGTCAATGCTGCGACCAAACGTTTCTT
TATGTTTCCACCTGTTTCTACCAACTTTCCATGACAACAAGAACTTATTTCAATTTTTCCCCAAGTTTCG
AAACAAAACCCGGGATTGGCCAAAGGACCCAAAGGTATGTTTCGAATGATACTAACATAACATAGAACAT
TTTCAGGAGGACCCTTGGAGGGTACCGGTTTTCCCAGTCACGACGCGTGGTACCGAGCTCAGAAAAAATG
ACCGCTCCAAAGAAGAAACGCAAAGTACCGAGCTCAGAAAAAATGACGGCACCTAAAAAGAAACGCAAAG
TACCGGTCGCCGAGAAGACAGCCCCAAAAAAGAAGCGTAAAGTTCCACGCGTCATGGGAGTAAGTTTAAA
CAGTTCGGTACTAACTAACCATACATATTTAAATTTTCAGCGCGCTGTCTCCAAGGGAGAGGAGCTCATC
AAGGAGAACATGCACACCAAGCTCTACATGGAGGGAACCGTCAACAACCACCACTTCAAGTGCACCCACG
AAGGGGAGGGCAAGCCCTACGAGGGCACCCAGACCAACAGGATTAAGGTGGTGGAGGGAGGCCCCCTGCC
GTTCGCATTCGACATCCTGGCCACCTGCTTTATGTACGGGAGCAAGACCTTCATCAACCACACCCAAGGA
ATCCCAGACTTCTTCAAGCAATCCTTCGTAAGTTTAAACATGATTTTACTAACTAACTAATCTGATTTAA
ATTTTCAGCCTGAGGGCTTCACATGGGAGAGAGTCACCACATACGAAGACGGGGGCGTGCTTACCGTTAC
CCAGGACACCAGCCTCCAGGACGGCTGCTTGATCTACAACGTCAAGCTCAGAGGGGTGAACTTCCCATCC
AACGGCCCTGTGATGCAGAAGAAAACACTCGGCTGGGAGGCCAGTACCGAGACCCTGTACCCCGCTGACG
GCGGCCTGGAAGGCAGATGCGACATGGCCCTGAAGCTCGTGGGCGGGGGCCACCTGCACTGCAACCTGAA
GACCACATACAGATCCAAGAAACCCGCTAAGAACCTCAAGATGCCAGGAGTAAGTTTAAACATATATATA
CTAACTAACCCTGATTATTTAAATTTTCAGGTCTACTTTGTGGACCGCAGACTGGAAAGAATCAAGGAGG
CCGACAATGAGACCTACGTCGAGCAGCACGAGGTGGCTGTGGCCAGATACTGCGACCTCCCTAGCAAACT
GGGGCACAAACTTAATGGCATGGACGAGCTGTACAAGTAAGCGCCGGTCGCTACCATTACCAACTTGTCT
GGTGTCAAAAATAATAGGGGCCGCTGTCATCAGAGTAAGTTTAAACTGAGTTCTACTAACTAACGAGTAA
TATTTAAATTTTCAGCATCTCGCGCCCGTGCCTCTGACTTCTAAGTCCAATTACTCTTCAACATCCCTAC
ATGCTCTTTCTCCCTGTGCTCCCACCCCCTATTTTTGTTATTATCAAAAAACTTCTCTTAATTTCTTTGT
TTTTTAGCTTCTTTTAAGTCACCTCTAACAATGAAATTGTGTAGATTCAAAAATAGAATTAATTCGTAAT
AAAAAGTCGAAAAAAATTGTGCTCCCTCCCCCCATTAATAATAATTCTATCCCAAAATCTACACAATGTT
CTGTGTACACTTCTTATGTTTTTTACTTCTGATAAATTTTTTTGAAACATCATAGAAAAAACCGCACACA
AAATACCTTATCATATGTTACGTTTCAGTTTATGACCGCAATTTTTATTTCTTCGCACGTCTGGGCCTCT
CATGACGTCAAATCATGCTCATCGTGAAAAAGTTTTGGAGTATTTTTGGAATTTTTCAATCAAGTGAAAG
TTTATGAAATTAATTTTCCTGCTTTTGCTTTTTGGGGTTTCCCCTATTGTTTGTCAAGATTTCGAGGACG
GCGTTTTTCTTGCTAAAATCACAAGTATTGATGAGCACGATGCAAGAAAGATCGGAAGAAGGTTTGGGTT
TGAGGCTCAGTGGAAGGTGAGTAGAAGTTGATAATTTGAAAGTGGAGTAGTGTCTATGGGGTTTTTGCCT
TAAATGACAGAATACATTCCCAATATACCAAACATAACTGTTTCCTACTAGTCGGCCGTACGGGCCCTTT
CGTCTCGCGCGTTTCGGTGATGACGGTGAAAACCTCTGACACATGCAGCTCCCGGAGACGGTCACAGCTT
GTCTGTAAGCGGATGCCGGGAGCAGACAAGCCCGTCAGGGCGCGTCAGCGGGTGTTGGCGGGTGTCGGGG
CTGGCTTAACTATGCGGCATCAGAGCAGATTGTACTGAGAGTGCACCATATGCGGTGTGAAATACCGCAC
AGATGCGTAAGGAGAAAATACCGCATCAGGCGGCCTTAAGGGCCTCGTGATACGCCTATTTTTATAGGTT
AATGTCATGATAATAATGGTTTCTTAGACGTCAGGTGGCACTTTTCGGGGAAATGTGCGCGGAACCCCTA
TTTGTTTATTTTTCTAAATACATTCAAATATGTATCCGCTCATGAGACAATAACCCTGATAAATGCTTCA
ATAATATTGAAAAAGGAAGAGTATGAGTATTCAACATTTCCGTGTCGCCCTTATTCCCTTTTTTGCGGCA
TTTTGCCTTCCTGTTTTTGCTCACCCAGAAACGCTGGTGAAAGTAAAAGATGCTGAAGATCAGTTGGGTG
CACGAGTGGGTTACATCGAACTGGATCTCAACAGCGGTAAGATCCTTGAGAGTTTTCGCCCCGAAGAACG
TTTTCCAATGATGAGCACTTTTAAAGTTCTGCTATGTGGCGCGGTATTATCCCGTATTGACGCCGGGCAA
GAGCAACTCGGTCGCCGCATACACTATTCTCAGAATGACTTGGTTGAGTACTCACCAGTCACAGAAAAGC
ATCTTACGGATGGCATGACAGTAAGAGAATTATGCAGTGCTGCCATAACCATGAGTGATAACACTGCGGC
CAACTTACTTCTGACAACGATCGGAGGACCGAAGGAGCTAACCGCTTTTTTGCACAACATGGGGGATCAT
GTAACTCGCCTTGATCGTTGGGAACCGGAGCTGAATGAAGCCATACCAAACGACGAGCGTGACACCACGA
TGCCTGTAGCAATGGCAACAACGTTGCGCAAACTATTAACTGGCGAACTACTTACTCTAGCTTCCCGGCA
ACAATTAATAGACTGGATGGAGGCGGATAAAGTTGCAGGACCACTTCTGCGCTCGGCCCTTCCGGCTGGC
TGGTTTATTGCTGATAAATCTGGAGCCGGTGAGCGTGGGTCTCGCGGTATCATTGCAGCACTGGGGCCAG
ATGGTAAGCCCTCCCGTATCGTAGTTATCTACACGACGGGGAGTCAGGCAACTATGGATGAACGAAATAG
ACAGATCGCTGAGATAGGTGCCTCACTGATTAAGCATTGGTAACTGTCAGACCAAGTTTACTCATATATA
CTTTAGATTGATTTAAAACTTCATTTTTAATTTAAAAGGATCTAGGTGAAGATCCTTTTTGATAATCTCA
TGACCAAAATCCCTTAACGTGAGTTTTCGTTCCACTGAGCGTCAGACCCCGTAGAAAAGATCAAAGGATC
TTCTTGAGATCCTTTTTTTCTGCGCGTAATCTGCTGCTTGCAAACAAAAAAACCACCGCTACCAGCGGTG
GTTTGTTTGCCGGATCAAGAGCTACCAACTCTTTTTCCGAAGGTAACTGGCTTCAGCAGAGCGCAGATAC
CAAATACTGTTCTTCTAGTGTAGCCGTAGTTAGGCCACCACTTCAAGAACTCTGTAGCACCGCCTACATA
CCTCGCTCTGCTAATCCTGTTACCAGTGGCTGCTGCCAGTGGCGATAAGTCGTGTCTTACCGGGTTGGAC
TCAAGACGATAGTTACCGGATAAGGCGCAGCGGTCGGGCTGAACGGGGGGTTCGTGCACACAGCCCAGCT
TGGAGCGAACGACCTACACCGAACTGAGATACCTACAGCGTGAGCTATGAGAAAGCGCCACGCTTCCCGA
AGGGAGAAAGGCGGACAGGTATCCGGTAAGCGGCAGGGTCGGAACAGGAGAGCGCACGAGGGAGCTTCCA
GGGGGAAACGCCTGGTATCTTTATAGTCCTGTCGGGTTTCGCCACCTCTGACTTGAGCGTCGATTTTTGT
GATGCTCGTCAGGGGGGCGGAGCCTATGGAAAAACGCCAGCAACGCGGCCTTTTTACGGTTCCTGGCCTT
TTGCTGGCCTTTTGCTCACATGTTCTTTCCTGCGTTATCCCCTGATTCTGTGGATAACCGTATTACCGCC
TTTGAGTGAGCTGATACCGCTCGCCGCAGCCGAACGACCGAGCGCAGCGAGTCAGTGAGCGATGAAGCGG
AAGAGCGCCCAATACGCAAACCGCCTCTCCCCGCGCGTTGGCCGATTCATTAATGCAGCTGGCACGACAG
GTTTCCCGACTGGAAAGCGGGCAGTGAGCGCAACGCAATTAATGTGAGTTAGCTCACTCATTAGGCACCC
CAGGCTTTACACTTTATGCTTCCGGCTCGTATGTTGTGTGGAATTGTGAGCGGATAACAATT
